Addgene plasmid #24968: pBS xenopus Endodermin (pBS-eddL6)
Depositing lab: Edward De Robertis. Depositing organization: University of California, Los Angeles (UCLA). Publication: Endoderm induction by the organizer-secreted factors chordin and noggin in Xenopus animal caps. Sasai Y, Lu B, Piccolo S, De Robertis EM. EMBO J. 1996 Sep 2. 15(17):4547-55. PubMed 8887546.
Backbone
  Vector backbone: pBS-SK
  Backbone size w/o insert (bp): 3000
  Vector type: Bacterial Expression
Growth in bacteria
  Bacterial resistance: Ampicillin, 100 μg/mL
  Growth temperature: 37°C
  Growth strain: DH5alpha
  Copy number: High Copy
Gene/Insert
  Gene/Insert name: Endodermin
  Species: X. laevis (frog)
  Entrez Gene: a2m (a.k.a. Edd, a2mb, endod, endodermin)
  Cloning method: Restriction Enzyme
  Sequencing primers: 5′ T3; 3′ T7
Terms and licenses: Academic/Nonprofit Terms; Industry Terms: Not Available to Industry
Depositor comments: For sense: cut with KpnI, transcribe with T3 For antisense: cut with RI, transcribe with T7
How to cite: pBS xenopus Endodermin (pBS-eddL6) was a gift from Edward De Robertis (Addgene plasmid # 24968 ; http://n2t.net/addgene:24968 ; RRID:Addgene_24968)
