[The description below was written by a language model from this plasmid's Addgene catalogue record.]
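Description:
pBS xenopus Endodermin (pBS-eddL6) is a cDNA clone of the Xenopus laevis Endodermin gene carried in the pBluescript SK (pBS-SK) phagemid backbone, a roughly 3 kb general-purpose cloning vector. It is maintained in E. coli as a high-copy plasmid under ampicillin selection. Although the catalogue classes it as a bacterial expression vector, the record gives no indication that it is meant to produce protein in bacteria. Its practical role is as a template for in vitro transcription. No feature table is provided, and the size and exact extent of the insert (full-length or partial cDNA) are not stated.

The insert corresponds to the Entrez gene a2m (also known as Edd or endodermin) and was placed into the polylinker by restriction cloning, so that it lies between the T3 and T7 phage RNA polymerase promoters that flank the Bluescript multiple cloning site. These promoters also serve as the 5′ (T3) and 3′ (T7) sequencing primer sites. According to the depositor's comments, linearising the plasmid on one side of the insert with KpnI and transcribing with T3 polymerase gives sense RNA. Cutting on the other side with EcoRI ("RI" in the record) and transcribing with T7 polymerase gives antisense RNA.

Antisense run-off transcripts of this kind are typically used as labelled probes for in situ hybridisation or other RNA detection assays, with the sense strand as a control. The associated publication concerns endoderm induction by the organizer-secreted factors chordin and noggin in Xenopus animal caps, which is consistent with using Endodermin as a marker of endodermal fate in embryos and explants.
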