>Addgene plasmid #24968 | pBS xenopus Endodermin (pBS-eddL6) | addgene partial sequence | sequence record 30921 | 24968 with T7
CCCTCGAGTTTTTTTTTTTTTTTTTTGGTTAATGAATATGGGTTTAAGATTGGAGTTTTATTATCTACAT
GCATTAATACATTGCCGACATTCAGTTTGAGAAGCAGACGGCTGTGCTTTTATCATTGGTAGAATAGAAA
ATGTTTTGTAATTATTTTTGGTGAACTACTCCATGGTAAACTTTGCAGAAACTTTTATTGGGTCTTTAAA
ACTATCAGTCTGCCCCTTTGTGTTCAGTTGCGTTTTCTATTTACTTGCTTACAAGACATGAAAATCATTT
TATAGCCACGATGCATTTTTAGGTGGCCATTTGGAGAGCCATATATGAAACGCTTTGTGCCATACTGAAA
TAATGGCGGGTCTACTGGGTTCTCTGCCTTCATATCCTCCATACAGATTTGATTTATCTGAAATATTTGA
GAAATAAACTTGATGGCAGTCTGGAAGAAGAGGGGCCATTCTTGTTTATATAAAAATATAAGTCAACAAT
CTCTCCCAATCAGAAATATTTGAGTCCATGTTATTACGCAGCTTCTTTATTCCTTTGCAGAACTTCATTG
TTACTCATTGCTCCCACCATCTTTTGCACTGCAGGGGGCGTTGTACTTGGTCACAGCAAAATCATCTTTC
TCATAGTAATCATAGATGATAGCAGTTGCTGGCTGGAGGTTGCTGATGGGAATGTCCTGCTCCACCAAGA
AACTAAAACTCTGAATGTCCTTGGAGAGCGACTCAAAGTACAGAATGACTTTATTGATCTGAGTCTCCGT
TCTTTCAATTAAGTTGTTTGACTGAGGCAGCTTTTTGACAGAAGACTTCACAGGAATGTACCCTGATGGC
ATCTTTATTTCCATTAGAACCATATTGGAGTTTTCCCTCTTGCCAATATAACTTACATTGGCTAATATTG
CAAATGATTTGAGGGACTTCTGATCGCAGGTTG
